Addgene plasmid #142054: TFORF2368
Purpose: Lentiviral vector for overexpressing transcription factor ORFs with unique 24-bp barcodes. Barcodes facilitate identification of transcription factors in pooled screens.
Depositing lab: Feng Zhang. Depositing organization: Broad Institute. Publication: A transcription factor atlas of directed differentiation. Joung J, Ma S, Tay T, Geiger-Schuller KR, Kirchgatterer PC, Verdine VK, Guo B, Arias-Garcia MA, Allen WE, Singh A, Kuksenko O, Abudayyeh OO, Gootenberg JS, Fu Z, Macrae RK, Buenrostro JD, Regev A, Zhang F. Cell. 2023 Jan 5;186(1):209-229.e26. doi: 10.1016/j.cell.2022.11.026. PubMed 36608654.
Backbone
  Vector backbone: pLX_TRC317
  Backbone manufacturer: Broad Institute Genetic Perturbation Platform
  Backbone size w/o insert (bp): 8264
  Vector type: Mammalian Expression, Lentiviral
  Selectable markers: Puromycin
Growth in bacteria
  Bacterial resistance: Ampicillin, 100 μg/mL
  Growth temperature: 37°C
  Growth strain: NEB Stable
  Copy number: High Copy
Gene/Insert
  Gene/Insert name: MBD4
  Species: H. sapiens (human)
  Insert size (bp): 890
  Entrez Gene: MBD4 (a.k.a. MED1, TPDS2, UVM1)
  Promoter: EF1a
  Cloning method: Unknown
  Sequencing primers: 5′ GGGTGGAGACTGAAGTTAGGCCAG; 3′ CACATAGCGTAAAAGGAGCAACATAG
Terms and licenses: Academic/Nonprofit Terms; Industry Terms: Not Available to Industry
Depositor comments: NM_001276273,ENST00000393278 . The transcription factor ORF portion of this plasmid was synthesized by Genewiz. Please test multiple small colonies in case of plasmid recombination. To make this collection available in a timely manner, a portion of this collection was not fully sequenced by Addgene. If an Addgene verified full plasmid sequence is not available, please contact us prior to placing an order to request the full sequence.
How to cite: TFORF2368 was a gift from Feng Zhang (Addgene plasmid # 142054 ; http://n2t.net/addgene:142054 ; RRID:Addgene_142054)
