[The description below was written by a language model from this plasmid's Addgene catalogue record and pLannotate feature annotations shown in this document.]
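Description:
TFORF2368 is a lentiviral mammalian expression plasmid built on the pLX_TRC317 backbone and carrying a human MBD4 open reading frame, one member of a barcoded transcription factor ORF collection. It is propagated in E. coli through a high-copy ColE1/pUC-type origin with ampicillin resistance (AmpR), and the backbone also retains an f1 origin and lac/T7/T3 remnants. The viral portion has a third-generation layout. An RSV promoter drives a truncated HIV-1 5' LTR, followed by the Ψ packaging signal, a partial gag sequence, the RRE for Rev-dependent export, a cPPT/CTS element, and a self-inactivating ΔU3 3' LTR with a downstream SV40 polyadenylation signal. The depositor notes that the plasmid can recombine.

Within the transfer cassette, an SV40 promoter/origin region precedes a puromycin N-acetyltransferase gene, which allows selection of transduced mammalian cells. Downstream, the EF-1α promoter drives the MBD4 ORF of roughly 890 bp, which the record lists as a synthesized sequence corresponding to a specific human transcript isoform. The automated annotation labels this region as two overlapping fragments of mouse Mbd4, but this reflects homology matching rather than the catalogued species. MBD4 is a methyl-CpG-binding protein with mismatch-specific DNA glycosylase activity. A WPRE follows the ORF to enhance transcript expression. The unique 24-bp barcode described in the purpose field is not annotated in the feature table, so its exact position is not given. A short U6 promoter fragment lies between the ORF and the WPRE. The construct is intended for overexpressing the ORF, with the barcode identifying it in pooled screens such as directed differentiation studies.
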