Features (pLannotate 1.2.2; 32 found; start..end, strand, type, name):
      5..231     +  promoter       RSV promoter: Rous sarcoma virus enhancer/promoter
    232..412     +  LTR            5' LTR (truncated): truncated 5' long terminal repeat (LTR) from HIV-1
    459..584     +  misc_feature   HIV-1 Ψ: packaging signal of human immunodeficiency virus type 1
    568..931     +  CDS            HIV-1 gag (fragment): gag protein from human immunodeficiency virus 1; gag
   1077..1310    +  misc_feature   RRE: The Rev response element (RRE) of HIV-1 allows for Rev-dependent mRNA export from the nucleus to the cytoplasm.
   1687..1713    +  CDS            Rev (fragment): human immunodeficiency virus 1 (HIV-1) Rev protein; rev; enhances nuclear export of unspliced and incompletely spliced viral mRNAs
   1720..1743    +  promoter       SV40 promoter (fragment): SV40 early promoter
   1744..1815    +  promoter       SV40 promoter (fragment): SV40 enhancer and early promoter
   1839..1974    +  rep_origin     SV40 ori: SV40 origin of replication
   2020..2616    +  CDS            PuroR (fragment): puromycin N-acetyltransferase; pac from Streptomyces; confers resistance to puromycin
   2665..2782    +  misc_feature   cPPT/CTS: central polypurine tract and central termination sequence of HIV-1
   2847..2913    +  CDS            small t antigen (fragment): SV40 (simian virus 40) small t antigen
   2920..4098    +  promoter       EF-1α promoter: strong constitutive promoter for human elongation factor EF-1α
   4130..4375    +  CDS            Mbd4 (fragment): MBD4_MOUSE - Experimental evidence at protein level: Swiss-Prot protein existence level 1. Mismatch-specific DNA N-glycosylase involved in DNA repair. Has thymine glycosylase activity and is specific for G:T mismatches within methylated and unmethylated CpG sites. Can also remove uracil or 5-fluorouracil in G:U mismatches. Has no lyase activity. Was first identified as methyl-CpG-binding protein. From Mus musculus (Mouse).
   4343..4900    +  CDS            Mbd4 (fragment) (sequence partly withheld): MBD4_MOUSE - Experimental evidence at protein level: Swiss-Prot protein existence level 1. Mismatch-specific DNA N-glycosylase involved in DNA repair. Has thymine glycosylase activity and is specific for G:T mismatches within methylated and unmethylated CpG sites. Can also remove uracil or 5-fluorouracil in G:U mismatches. Has no lyase activity. Was first identified as methyl-CpG-binding protein. From Mus musculus (Mouse).
   4916..4969    +  promoter       U6 promoter (fragment): RNA polymerase III promoter for human U6 snRNA
   5011..5599    +  misc_feature   WPRE: woodchuck hepatitis virus posttranscriptional regulatory element
   5650..5669    +  misc_feature   cPPT/CTS (fragment): central polypurine tract and central termination sequence of HIV-1
   5671..5904    +  LTR            3' LTR (ΔU3): self-inactivating 3' long terminal repeat (LTR) from HIV-1
   5982..6103    +  polyA_signal   SV40 poly(A) signal: SV40 polyadenylation signal
   6143..6278    +  rep_origin     SV40 ori: SV40 origin of replication
   6299..6317    -  promoter       T7 promoter: promoter for bacteriophage T7 RNA polymerase
   6325..6480    +  CDS            lacZα (fragment): LacZα fragment of β-galactosidase; lacZ fragment
   6485..6913    +  rep_origin     f1 ori (sequence partly withheld): f1 bacteriophage origin of replication; arrow indicates direction of (+) strand synthesis
   6966..7070    +  promoter       AmpR promoter: bla
   7071..7931    +  CDS            AmpR: β-lactamase; bla; confers resistance to ampicillin, carbenicillin, and related antibiotics
   8102..8690    +  rep_origin     ori: high-copy-number ColE1/pMB1/pBR322/pUC origin of replication
   8873..8965    +  CDS            lacI (fragment): lac repressor; lacI; The lac repressor binds to the lac operator to inhibit transcription in E. coli. This inhibition can be relieved by adding lactose or isopropyl-β-D-thiogalactopyranoside (IPTG).
   8978..8999    +  protein_bind   CAP binding site: CAP binding activates transcription in the presence of cAMP. E. coli catabolite activator protein
   9014..9044    +  promoter       lac promoter: promoter for the E. coli lac operon
   9052..9068    +  protein_bind   lac operator: The lac repressor binds to the lac operator to inhibit transcription in E. coli. This inhibition can be relieved by adding lactose or isopropyl-β-D-thiogalactopyranoside (IPTG). lac repressor encoded by lacI
   9113..9131    +  promoter       T3 promoter: promoter for bacteriophage T3 RNA polymerase
>Addgene plasmid #142054 | TFORF2368 | addgene full sequence | sequence record 395676 | Addgene NGS Result
TTAATGTAGTCTTATGCAATACTCTTGTAGTCTTGCAACATGGTAACGATGAGTTAGCAACATGCCTTAC
AAGGAGAGAAAAAGCACCGTGCATGCCGATTGGTGGAAGTAAGGTGGTACGATCGTGCCTTATTAGGAAG
GCAACAGACGGGTCTGACATGGATTGGACGAACCACTGAATTGCCGCATTGCAGAGATATTGTATTTAAG
TGCCTAGCTCGATACATAAACGGGTCTCTCTGGTTAGACCAGATCTGAGCCTGGGAGCTCTCTGGCTAAC
TAGGGAACCCACTGCTTAAGCCTCAATAAAGCTTGCCTTGAGTGCTTCAAGTAGTGTGTGCCCGTCTGTT
GTGTGACTCTGGTAACTAGAGATCCCTCAGACCCTTTTAGTCAGTGTGGAAAATCTCTAGCAGTGGCGCC
CGAACAGGGACTTGAAAGCGAAAGGGAAACCAGAGGAGCTCTCTCGACGCAGGACTCGGCTTGCTGAAGC
GCGCACGGCAAGAGGCGAGGGGCGGCGACTGGTGAGTACGCCAAAAATTTTGACTAGCGGAGGCTAGAAG
GAGAGAGATGGGTGCGAGAGCGTCAGTATTAAGCGGGGGAGAATTAGATCGCGATGGGAAAAAATTCGGT
TAAGGCCAGGGGGAAAGAAAAAATATAAATTAAAACATATAGTATGGGCAAGCAGGGAGCTAGAACGATT
CGCAGTTAATCCTGGCCTGTTAGAAACATCAGAAGGCTGTAGACAAATACTGGGACAGCTACAACCATCC
CTTCAGACAGGATCAGAAGAACTTAGATCATTATATAATACAGTAGCAACCCTCTATTGTGTGCATCAAA
GGATAGAGATAAAAGACACCAAGGAAGCTTTAGACAAGATAGAGGAAGAGCAAAACAAAAGTAAGACCAC
CGCACAGCAAGCGGCCGCTGATCTTCAGACCTGGAGGAGGAGATATGAGGGACAATTGGAGAAGTGAATT
ATATAAATATAAAGTAGTAAAAATTGAACCATTAGGAGTAGCACCCACCAAGGCAAAGAGAAGAGTGGTG
CAGAGAGAAAAAAGAGCAGTGGGAATAGGAGCTTTGTTCCTTGGGTTCTTGGGAGCAGCAGGAAGCACTA
TGGGCGCAGCGTCAATGACGCTGACGGTACAGGCCAGACAATTATTGTCTGGTATAGTGCAGCAGCAGAA
CAATTTGCTGAGGGCTATTGAGGCGCAACAGCATCTGTTGCAACTCACAGTCTGGGGCATCAAGCAGCTC
CAGGCAAGAATCCTGGCTGTGGAAAGATACCTAAAGGATCAACAGCTCCTGGGGATTTGGGGTTGCTCTG
GAAAACTCATTTGCACCACTGCTGTGCCTTGGAATGCTAGTTGGAGTAATAAATCTCTGGAACAGATTTG
GAATCACACGACCTGGATGGAGTGGGACAGAGAAATTAACAATTACACAAGCTTAATACACTCCTTAATT
GAAGAATCGCAAAACCAGCAAGAAAAGAATGAACAAGAATTATTGGAATTAGATAAATGGGCAAGTTTGT
GGAATTGGTTTAACATAACAAATTGGCTGTGGTATATAAAATTATTCATAATGATAGTAGGAGGCTTGGT
AGGTTTAAGAATAGTTTTTGCTGTACTTTCTATAGTGAATAGAGTTAGGCAGGGATATTCACCATTATCG
TTTCAGACCCACCTCCCAACCCCGAGGGGACCCATGCATTGCATCTCAATTAGTCAGCAACCAGGTGTGG
AAAGTCCCCAGGCTCCCCAGCAGGCAGAAGTATGCAAAGCATGCGTCTCAATTAGTCAGCAACCATAGTC
CCGCCCCTAACTCCGCCCATCCCGCCCCTAACTCCGCCCAGTTCCGCCCATTCTCCGCCCCATGGCTGAC
TAATTTTTTTTATTTATGCAGAGGCCGAGGCCGCCTCGGCCTCTGAGCTATTCCAGAAGTAGTGAGGAGG
CTTTTTTGGAGGCCTAGGCTTTTGCAAAAAGCTTTCTAGAGGTACCACCGGAGCTTACCATGACCGAGTA
CAAGCCCACGGTGCGCCTCGCCACCCGCGACGACGTCCCCAGGGCCGTACGCACCCTCGCCGCCGCGTTC
GCCGACTACCCCGCCACGCGCCACACCGTCGATCCGGACCGCCACATCGAGCGGGTCACCGAGCTGCAAG
AACTCTTCCTCACGCGCGTCGGGCTCGACATCGGCAAGGTGTGGGTCGCGGACGACGGCGCCGCCGTGGC
GGTCTGGACCACGCCGGAGAGCGTCGAAGCGGGGGCGGTGTTCGCCGAGATCGGCCCGCGCATGGCCGAG
TTGAGCGGTTCCCGGCTGGCCGCGCAGCAACAGATGGAAGGCCTCCTGGCGCCGCACCGGCCCAAGGAGC
CCGCGTGGTTCCTGGCCACCGTCGGCGTCTCGCCCGACCACCAGGGCAAGGGTCTGGGCAGCGCCGTCGT
GCTCCCCGGAGTGGAGGCGGCCGAGCGCGCCGGGGTGCCCGCCTTCCTGGAGACCTCCGCGCCCCGCAAC
CTCCCCTTCTACGAGCGGCTCGGCTTCACCGTCACCGCCGACGTCGAGGTGCCCGAAGGACCGCGCACCT
GGTGCATGACCCGCAAGCCCGGTGCCAGTTAACGAATTCTAGATCTTGAGACAAATGGCAGTATTCATCC
ACAATTTTAAAAGAAAAGGGGGGATTGGGGGGTACAGTGCAGGGGAAAGAATAGTAGACATAATAGCAAC
AGACATACAAACTAAAGAATTACAAAAACAAATTACAAAAATTCAAAATTTTCGGGTTTATTACAGGGAC
AGCAGAGATCCACTTTGGCGCCGGCTCGAGGCCTGCAGGTGCAAAGATGGATAAAGTTTTAAACAGAGAG
GAATCTTTGCAGCTAATGGACCTTCTAGGTCTTGAAAGGAGTGGGAATTGGCTCCGGTGCCCGTCAGTGG
GCAGAGCGCACATCGCCCACAGTCCCCGAGAAGTTGGGGGGAGGGGTCGGCAATTGAACCGGTGCCTAGA
GAAGGTGGCGCGGGGTAAACTGGGAAAGTGATGTCGTGTACTGGCTCCGCCTTTTTCCCGAGGGTGGGGG
AGAACCGTATATAAGTGCAGTAGTCGCCGTGAACGTTCTTTTTCGCAACGGGTTTGCCGCCAGAACACAG
GTAAGTGCCGTGTGTGGTTCCCGCGGGCCTGGCCTCTTTACGGGTTATGGCCCTTGCGTGCCTTGAATTA
CTTCCACCTGGCTGCAGTACGTGATTCTTGATCCCGAGCTTCGGGTTGGAAGTGGGTGGGAGAGTTCGAG
GCCTTGCGCTTAAGGAGCCCCTTCGCCTCGTGCTTGAGTTGAGGCCTGGCCTGGGCGCTGGGGCCGCCGC
GTGCGAATCTGGTGGCACCTTCGCGCCTGTCTCGCTGCTTTCGATAAGTCTCTAGCCATTTAAAATTTTT
GATGACCTGCTGCGACGCTTTTTTTCTGGCAAGATAGTCTTGTAAATGCGGGCCAAGATCTGCACACTGG
TATTTCGGTTTTTGGGGCCGCGGGCGGCGACGGGGCCCGTGCGTCCCAGCGCACATGTTCGGCGAGGCGG
GGCCTGCGAGCGCGGCCACCGAGAATCGGACGGGGGTAGTCTCAAGCTGGCCGGCCTGCTCTGGTGCCTG
GCCTCGCGCCGCCGTGTATCGCCCCGCCCTGGGCGGCAAGGCTGGCCCGGTCGGCACCAGTTGCGTGAGC
GGAAAGATGGCCGCTTCCCGGCCCTGCTGCAGGGAGCTCAAAATGGAGGACGCGGCGCTCGGGAGAGCGG
GCGGGTGAGTCACCCACACAAAGGAAAAGGGCCTTTCCGTCCTCAGCCGTCGCTTCATGTGACTCCACGG
AGTACCGGGCGCCGTCCAGGCACCTCGATTAGTTCTCGAGCTTTTGGAGTACGTCGTCTTTAGGTTGGGG
GGAGGGGTTTTATGCGATGGAGTTTCCCCACACTGAGTGGGTGGAGACTGAAGTTAGGCCAGCTTGGCAC
TTGATGTAATTCTCCTTGGAATTTGCCCTTTTTGAGTTTGGATCTTGGTTCATTCTCAAGCCTCAGACAG
TGGTTCAAAGTTTTTTTCTTCCATTTCAGGTGTCGTGAGGCTAGCACCGCCACCATGGGCACGACTGGGC
TGGAGAGTCTGAGTCTGGGGGACCGCGGAGCTGCCCCCACCGTCACCTCTAGTGAGCGCCTAGTCCCAGA
CCCGCCGAATGACCTCCGCAAAGAAGATGTTGCTATGGAATTGGAAAGAGTGGGAGAAGATGAGGAACAA
ATGATGATAAAAAGAAGCAGTGAATGTAATCCCTTGCTACAAGAACCCATCGCTTCTGCTCAGTTTGGTG
CTACTGCAGGAACAGAATGCCAAGATACCATCCCACGAACACAGATAGAAAGAAGGAAAACAAGCCTGTA
TTTTTCCAGCAAATATAACAAAGAAGCTCTTAGCCCCCCACGACGTAAAGCCTTTAAG
[420 nt withheld, positions 4469-4888]
TTAAGTCTATCTTAGTAATGAACTAGTCCGTAACTTGAAAGTATTTCGATTTCTTGGCTTTATATATCTT
GTGGAAAGGACGATGCGTGACATCACGGGATGATTAGACGCGTTAAGTCGACAATCAACCTCTGGATTAC
AAAATTTGTGAAAGATTGACTGGTATTCTTAACTATGTTGCTCCTTTTACGCTATGTGGATACGCTGCTT
TAATGCCTTTGTATCATGCTATTGCTTCCCGTATGGCTTTCATTTTCTCCTCCTTGTATAAATCCTGGTT
GCTGTCTCTTTATGAGGAGTTGTGGCCCGTTGTCAGGCAACGTGGCGTGGTGTGCACTGTGTTTGCTGAC
GCAACCCCCACTGGTTGGGGCATTGCCACCACCTGTCAGCTCCTTTCCGGGACTTTCGCTTTCCCCCTCC
CTATTGCCACGGCGGAACTCATCGCCGCCTGCCTTGCCCGCTGCTGGACAGGGGCTCGGCTGTTGGGCAC
TGACAATTCCGTGGTGTTGTCGGGGAAATCATCGTCCTTTCCTTGGCTGCTCGCCTGTGTTGCCACCTGG
ATTCTGCGCGGGACGTCCTTCTGCTACGTCCCTTCGGCCCTCAATCCAGCGGACCTTCCTTCCCGCGGCC
TGCTGCCGGCTCTGCGGCCTCTTCCGCGTCTTCGCCTTCGCCCTCAGACGAGTCGGATCTCCCTTTGGGC
CGCCTCCCCGCGTCGACTTTAAGACCAATGACTTACAAGGCAGCTGTAGATCTTAGCCACTTTTTAAAAG
AAAAGGGGGGACTGGAAGGGCTAATTCACTCCCAACGAAGACAAGATCTGCTTTTTGCTTGTACTGGGTC
TCTCTGGTTAGACCAGATCTGAGCCTGGGAGCTCTCTGGCTAACTAGGGAACCCACTGCTTAAGCCTCAA
TAAAGCTTGCCTTGAGTGCTTCAAGTAGTGTGTGCCCGTCTGTTGTGTGACTCTGGTAACTAGAGATCCC
TCAGACCCTTTTAGTCAGTGTGGAAAATCTCTAGCAGTACGTATAGTAGTTCATGTCATCTTATTATTCA
GTATTTATAACTTGCAAAGAAATGAATATCAGAGAGTGAGAGGAACTTGTTTATTGCAGCTTATAATGGT
TACAAATAAAGCAATAGCATCACAAATTTCACAAATAAAGCATTTTTTTCACTGCATTCTAGTTGTGGTT
TGTCCAAACTCATCAATGTATCTTATCATGTCTGGCTCTAGCTATCCCGCCCCTAACTCCGCCCATCCCG
CCCCTAACTCCGCCCAGTTCCGCCCATTCTCCGCCCCATGGCTGACTAATTTTTTTTATTTATGCAGAGG
CCGAGGCCGCCTCGGCCTCTGAGCTATTCCAGAAGTAGTGAGGAGGCTTTTTTGGAGGCCTAGGGACGTA
CCCAATTCGCCCTATAGTGAGTCGTATTACGCGCGCTCACTGGCCGTCGTTTTACAACGTCGTGACTGGG
AAAACCCTGGCGTTACCCAACTTAATCGCCTTGCAGCACATCCCCCTTTCGCCAGCTGGCGTAATAGCGA
AGAGGCCCGCACCGATCGCCCTTCCCAACAGTTGCGCAGCCTGAATGGCGAATGGG
[124 nt withheld, positions 6485-6608]
C
[91 nt withheld, positions 6610-6700]
A
[49 nt withheld, positions 6702-6750]
CCTTTGACGTTGGAGTCCACGTTCTTT
[37 nt withheld, positions 6778-6814]
ACCCTATCTCGGTCTATTCTTTTGATTTATAAGGGATTTTGCCGATTTCGGCCTATTGGTTAAAAAATGA
GCTGATTTAACAAAAATTTAACGCGAATTTTAACAAAATATTAACGCTTACAATTTAGGTGGCACTTTTC
GGGGAAATGTGCGCGGAACCCCTATTTGTTTATTTTTCTAAATACATTCAAATATGTATCCGCTCATGAG
ACAATAACCCTGATAAATGCTTCAATAATATTGAAAAAGGAAGAGTATGAGTATTCAACATTTCCGTGTC
GCCCTTATTCCCTTTTTTGCGGCATTTTGCCTTCCTGTTTTTGCTCACCCAGAAACGCTGGTGAAAGTAA
AAGATGCTGAAGATCAGTTGGGTGCACGAGTGGGTTACATCGAACTGGATCTCAACAGCGGTAAGATCCT
TGAGAGTTTTCGCCCCGAAGAACGTTTTCCAATGATGAGCACTTTTAAAGTTCTGCTATGTGGCGCGGTA
TTATCCCGTATTGACGCCGGGCAAGAGCAACTCGGTCGCCGCATACACTATTCTCAGAATGACTTGGTTG
AGTACTCACCAGTCACAGAAAAGCATCTTACGGATGGCATGACAGTAAGAGAATTATGCAGTGCTGCCAT
AACCATGAGTGATAACACTGCGGCCAACTTACTTCTGACAACGATCGGAGGACCGAAGGAGCTAACCGCT
TTTTTGCACAACATGGGGGATCATGTAACTCGCCTTGATCGTTGGGAACCGGAGCTGAATGAAGCCATAC
CAAACGACGAGCGTGACACCACGATGCCTGTAGCAATGGCAACAACGTTGCGCAAACTATTAACTGGCGA
ACTACTTACTCTAGCTTCCCGGCAACAATTAATAGACTGGATGGAGGCGGATAAAGTTGCAGGACCACTT
CTGCGCTCGGCCCTTCCGGCTGGCTGGTTTATTGCTGATAAATCTGGAGCCGGTGAGCGTGGGTCTCGCG
GTATCATTGCAGCACTGGGGCCAGATGGTAAGCCCTCCCGTATCGTAGTTATCTACACGACGGGGAGTCA
GGCAACTATGGATGAACGAAATAGACAGATCGCTGAGATAGGTGCCTCACTGATTAAGCATTGGTAACTG
TCAGACCAAGTTTACTCATATATACTTTAGATTGATTTAAAACTTCATTTTTAATTTAAAAGGATCTAGG
TGAAGATCCTTTTTGATAATCTCATGACCAAAATCCCTTAACGTGAGTTTTCGTTCCACTGAGCGTCAGA
CCCCGTAGAAAAGATCAAAGGATCTTCTTGAGATCCTTTTTTTCTGCGCGTAATCTGCTGCTTGCAAACA
AAAAAACCACCGCTACCAGCGGTGGTTTGTTTGCCGGATCAAGAGCTACCAACTCTTTTTCCGAAGGTAA
CTGGCTTCAGCAGAGCGCAGATACCAAATACTGTTCTTCTAGTGTAGCCGTAGTTAGGCCACCACTTCAA
GAACTCTGTAGCACCGCCTACATACCTCGCTCTGCTAATCCTGTTACCAGTGGCTGCTGCCAGTGGCGAT
AAGTCGTGTCTTACCGGGTTGGACTCAAGACGATAGTTACCGGATAAGGCGCAGCGGTCGGGCTGAACGG
GGGGTTCGTGCACACAGCCCAGCTTGGAGCGAACGACCTACACCGAACTGAGATACCTACAGCGTGAGCT
ATGAGAAAGCGCCACGCTTCCCGAAGGGAGAAAGGCGGACAGGTATCCGGTAAGCGGCAGGGTCGGAACA
GGAGAGCGCACGAGGGAGCTTCCAGGGGGAAACGCCTGGTATCTTTATAGTCCTGTCGGGTTTCGCCACC
TCTGACTTGAGCGTCGATTTTTGTGATGCTCGTCAGGGGGGCGGAGCCTATGGAAAAACGCCAGCAACGC
GGCCTTTTTACGGTTCCTGGCCTTTTGCTGGCCTTTTGCTCACATGTTCTTTCCTGCGTTATCCCCTGAT
TCTGTGGATAACCGTATTACCGCCTTTGAGTGAGCTGATACCGCTCGCCGCAGCCGAACGACCGAGCGCA
GCGAGTCAGTGAGCGAGGAAGCGGAAGAGCGCCCAATACGCAAACCGCCTCTCCCCGCGCGTTGGCCGAT
TCATTAATGCAGCTGGCACGACAGGTTTCCCGACTGGAAAGCGGGCAGTGAGCGCAACGCAATTAATGTG
AGTTAGCTCACTCATTAGGCACCCCAGGCTTTACACTTTATGCTTCCGGCTCGTATGTTGTGTGGAATTG
TGAGCGGATAACAATTTCACACAGGAAACAGCTATGACCATGATTACGCCAAGCGCGCAATTAACCCTCA
CTAAAGGGAACAAAAGCTGGAGCTGCAAGC
