>Addgene plasmid #142054 | TFORF2368 | depositor partial sequence | sequence record 278299 | Insert
ACCGCCACCATGGGCACGACTGGGCTGGAGAGTCTGAGTCTGGGGGACCGCGGAGCTGCCCCCACCGTCA
CCTCTAGTGAGCGCCTAGTCCCAGACCCGCCGAATGACCTCCGCAAAGAAGATGTTGCTATGGAATTGGA
AAGAGTGGGAGAAGATGAGGAACAAATGATGATAAAAAGAAGCAGTGAATGTAATCCCTTGCTACAAGAA
CCCATCGCTTCTGCTCAGTTTGGTGCTACTGCAGGAACAGAATGCCAAGATACCATCCCACGAACACAGA
TAGAAAGAAGGAAAACAAGCCTGTATTTTTCCAGCAAATATAACAAAGAAGCTCTTAGCCCCCCACGACG
TAAAGCCTTTAAG
[420 nt withheld, positions 364-783]
TTAAGTCTATCTTAGTAATGAACTAGTCCGTAACTTGAAAGTATTTCGATTTCTTGGCTTTATATATCTT
GTGGAAAGGACGATGCGTGACATCACGGGATGATTAG
