>Addgene plasmid #142054 | TFORF2368 | depositor partial sequence | sequence record 278300 | Barcode
TGCGTGACATCACGGGATGATTAG
